>Addgene plasmid #84325 | pH1R-mCherry-N1 | depositor full sequence | sequence record 160923 | pH1R-mCherry-N1 sequence 6164 bps
TAGTTATTAATAGTAATCAATTACGGGGTCATTAGTTCATAGCCCATATATGGAGTTCCGCGTTACATAA
CTTACGGTAAATGGCCCGCCTGGCTGACCGCCCAACGACCCCCGCCCATTGACGTCAATAATGACGTATG
TTCCCATAGTAACGCCAATAGGGACTTTCCATTGACGTCAATGGGTGGAGTATTTACGGTAAACTGCCCA
CTTGGCAGTACATCAAGTGTATCATATGCCAAGTACGCCCCCTATTGACGTCAATGACGGTAAATGGCCC
GCCTGGCATTATGCCCAGTACATGACCTTATGGGACTTTCCTACTTGGCAGTACATCTACGTATTAGTCA
TCGCTATTACCATGGTGATGCGGTTTTGGCAGTACATCAATGGGCGTGGATAGCGGTTTGACTCACGGGG
ATTTCCAAGTCTCCACCCCATTGACGTCAATGGGAGTTTGTTTTGGCACCAAAATCAACGGGACTTTCCA
AAATGTCGTAACAACTCCGCCCCATTGACGCAAATGGGCGGTAGGCGTGTACGGTGGGAGGTCTATATAA
GCAGAGCTGGTTTAGTGAACCGTCAGATCCGCTAGCGCTACCGGACTCAGATCTCGAGCTCAAGCTTATG
AGCCTCCCCAATTCCTCCTGCCTCTTAGAAGACAAGATGTGTGAGGGCAACAAGACCACTATGGCCAGCC
CCCAGCTGATGCCCCTGGTGGTGGTCCTGAGCACTATCTGCTTGGTCACAGTAGGGCTCAACCTGCTGGT
GCTGTATGCCGTACGGAGTGAGCGGAAGCTCCACACTGTGGGGAACCTGTACATCGTCAGCCTCTCGGTG
GCGGACTTGATCGTGGGTGCCGTCGTCATGCCTATGAACATCCTCTACCTGCTCATGTCCAAGTGGTCAC
TGGGCCGTCCTCTCTGCCTCTTTTGGCTTTCCATGGACTATGTGGCCAGCACAGCGTCCATTTTCAGTGT
CTTCATCCTGTGCATTGATCGCTACCGCTCTGTCCAGCAGCCCCTCAGGTACCTTAAGTATCGTACCAAG
ACCCGAGCCTCGGCCACCATTCTGGGGGCCTGGTTTCTCTCTTTTCTGTGGGTTATTCCCATTCTAGGCT
GGAATCACTTCATGCAGCAGACCTCGGTGCGCCGAGAGGACAAGTGTGAGACAGACTTCTATGATGTCAC
CTGGTTCAAGGTCATGACTGCCATCATCAACTTCTACCTGCCCACCTTGCTCATGCTCTGGTTCTATGCC
AAGATCTACAAGGCCGTACGACAACACTGCCAGCACCGGGAGCTCATCAATAGGTCCCTCCCTTCCTTCT
CAGAAATTAAGCTGAGGCCAGAGAACCCCAAGGGGGATGCCAAGAAACCAGGGAAGGAGTCTCCCTGGGA
GGTTCTGAAAAGGAAGCCAAAAGATGCTGGTGGTGGATCTGTCTTGAAGTCACCATCCCAAACCCCCAAG
GAGATGAAATCCCCAGTTGTCTTCAGCCAAGAGGATGATAGAGAAGTAGACAAACTCTACTGCTTTCCAC
TTGATATTGTGCACATGCAGGCTGCGGCAGAGGGGAGTAGCAGGGACTATGTAGCCGTCAACCGGAGCCA
TGGCCAGCTCAAGACAGATGAGCAGGGCCTGAACACACATGGGGCCAGCGAGATATCAGAGGATCAGATG
TTAGGTGATAGCCAGTCCTTCTCTCGAACGGACTCAGATACCACCACAGAGACAGCACCAGGCAAAGGCA
AATTGAGGAGTGGGTCTAACACAGGCCTGGATTACATCAAGTTTACTTGGAAGAGGCTCCGCTCGCATTC
AAGACAGTATGTATCTGGGTTGCACATGAACCGCGAAAGGAAGGCCGCCAAACAGTTGGGTTTTATCATG
GCAGCCTTCATCCTCTGCTGGATCCCTTATTTCATCTTCTTCATGGTCATTGCCTTCTGCAAGAACTGTT
GCAATGAACATTTGCACATGTTCACCATCTGGCTGGGCTACATCAACTCCACACTGAACCCCCTCATCTA
CCCCTTGTGCAATGAGAACTTCAAGAAGACATTCAAGAGAATTCTGCATATTCGCTCCCCGCGGGCCCGG
GATCCACCGGTCGCCACCATGGTGAGCAAGGGCGAGGAGGATAACATGGCCATCATCAAGGAGTTCATGC
GCTTCAAGGTGCACATGGAGGGCTCCGTGAACGGCCACGAGTTCGAGATCGAGGGCGAGGGCGAGGGCCG
CCCCTACGAGGGCACCCAGACCGCCAAGCTGAAGGTGACCAAGGGTGGCCCCCTGCCCTTCGCCTGGGAC
ATCCTGTCCCCTCAGTTCATGTACGGCTCCAAGGCCTACGTGAAGCACCCCGCCGACATCCCCGACTACT
TGAAGCTGTCCTTCCCCGAGGGCTTCAAGTGGGAGCGCGTGATGAACTTCGAGGACGGCGGCGTGGTGAC
CGTGACCCAGGACTCCTCCCTGCAGGACGGCGAGTTCATCTACAAGGTGAAGCTGCGCGGCACCAACTTC
CCCTCCGACGGCCCCGTAATGCAGAAGAAGACCATGGGCTGGGAGGCCTCCTCCGAGCGGATGTACCCCG
AGGACGGCGCCCTGAAGGGCGAGATCAAGCAGAGGCTGAAGCTGAAGGACGGCGGCCACTACGACGCTGA
GGTCAAGACCACCTACAAGGCCAAGAAGCCCGTGCAGCTGCCCGGCGCCTACAACGTCAACATCAAGTTG
GACATCACCTCCCACAACGAGGACTACACCATCGTGGAACAGTACGAACGCGCCGAGGGCCGCCACTCCA
CCGGCGGCATGGACGAGCTGTACAAGTAAAGCGGCCGCGACTCTAGATCATAATCAGCCATACCACATTT
GTAGAGGTTTTACTTGCTTTAAAAAACCTCCCACACCTCCCCCTGAACCTGAAACATAAAATGAATGCAA
TTGTTGTTGTTAACTTGTTTATTGCAGCTTATAATGGTTACAAATAAAGCAATAGCATCACAAATTTCAC
AAATAAAGCATTTTTTTCACTGCATTCTAGTTGTGGTTTGTCCAAACTCATCAATGTATCTTAAGGCGTA
AATTGTAAGCGTTAATATTTTGTTAAAATTCGCGTTAAATTTTTGTTAAATCAGCTCATTTTTTAACCAA
TAGGCCGAAATCGGCAAAATCCCTTATAAATCAAAAGAATAGACCGAGATAGGGT
[37 nt withheld, positions 3206-3242]
AAAGAACGTGGACTCCAACGTCAAAGG
[49 nt withheld, positions 3270-3318]
T
[91 nt withheld, positions 3320-3410]
G
[124 nt withheld, positions 3412-3535]
CAGGTGGCACTTTTCGGGGAAATGTGCGCGGAACCCCTATTTGTTTATTTTTCTAAATACATTCAAATAT
GTATCCGCTCATGAGACAATAACCCTGATAAATGCTTCAATAATATTGAAAAAGGAAGAGTCCTGAGGCG
GAAAGAACCAGCTGTGGAATGTGTGTCAGTTAGGGTGTGGAAAGTCCCCAGGCTCCCCAGCAGGCAGAAG
TATGCAAAGCATGCATCTCAATTAGTCAGCAACCAGGTGTGGAAAGTCCCCAGGCTCCCCAGCAGGCAGA
AGTATGCAAAGCATGCATCTCAATTAGTCAGCAACCATAGTCCCGCCCCTAACTCCGCCCATCCCGCCCC
TAACTCCGCCCAGTTCCGCCCATTCTCCGCCCCATGGCTGACTAATTTTTTTTATTTATGCAGAGGCCGA
GGCCGCCTCGGCCTCTGAGCTATTCCAGAAGTAGTGAGGAGGCTTTTTTGGAGGCCTAGGCTTTTGCAAA
GATCGATCAAGAGACAGGATGAGGATCGTTTCGCATGATTGAACAAGATGGATTGCACGCAGGTTCTCCG
GCCGCTTGGGTGGAGAGGCTATTCGGCTATGACTGGGCACAACAGACAATCGGCTGCTCTGATGCCGCCG
TGTTCCGGCTGTCAGCGCAGGGGCGCCCGGTTCTTTTTGTCAAGACCGACCTGTCCGGTGCCCTGAATGA
ACTGCAAGACGAGGCAGCGCGGCTATCGTGGCTGGCCACGACGGGCGTTCCTTGCGCAGCTGTGCTCGAC
GTTGTCACTGAAGCGGGAAGGGACTGGCTGCTATTGGGCGAAGTGCCGGGGCAGGATCTCCTGTCATCTC
ACCTTGCTCCTGCCGAGAAAGTATCCATCATGGCTGATGCAATGCGGCGGCTGCATACGCTTGATCCGGC
TACCTGCCCATTCGACCACCAAGCGAAACATCGCATCGAGCGAGCACGTACTCGGATGGAAGCCGGTCTT
GTCGATCAGGATGATCTGGACGAAGAGCATCAGGGGCTCGCGCCAGCCGAACTGTTCGCCAGGCTCAAGG
CGAGCATGCCCGACGGCGAGGATCTCGTCGTGACCCATGGCGATGCCTGCTTGCCGAATATCATGGTGGA
AAATGGCCGCTTTTCTGGATTCATCGACTGTGGCCGGCTGGGTGTGGCGGACCGCTATCAGGACATAGCG
TTGGCTACCCGTGATATTGCTGAAGAGCTTGGCGGCGAATGGGCTGACCGCTTCCTCGTGCTTTACGGTA
TCGCCGCTCCCGATTCGCAGCGCATCGCCTTCTATCGCCTTCTTGACGAGTTCTTCTGAGCGGGACTCTG
GGGTTCGAAATGACCGACCAAGCGACGCCCAACCTGCCATCACGAGATTTCGATTCCACCGCCGCCTTCT
ATGAAAGGTTGGGCTTCGGAATCGTTTTCCGGGACGCCGGCTGGATGATCCTCCAGCGCGGGGATCTCAT
GCTGGAGTTCTTCGCCCACCCTAGGGGGAGGCTAACTGAAACACGGAAGGAGACAATACCGGAAGGAACC
CGCGCTATGACGGCAATAAAAAGACAGAATAAAACGCACGGTGTTGGGTCGTTTGTTCATAAACGCGGGG
TTCGGTCCCAGGGCTGGCACTCTGTCGATACCCCACCGAGACCCCATTGGGGCCAATACGCCCGCGTTTC
TTCCTTTTCCCCACCCCACCCCCCAAGTTCGGGTGAAGGCCCAGGGCTCGCAGCCAACGTCGGGGCGGCA
GGCCCTGCCATAGCCTCAGGTTACTCATATATACTTTAGATTGATTTAAAACTTCATTTTTAATTTAAAA
GGATCTAGGTGAAGATCCTTTTTGATAATCTCATGACCAAAATCCCTTAACGTGAGTTTTCGTTCCACTG
AGCGTCAGACCCCGTAGAAAAGATCAAAGGATCTTCTTGAGATCCTTTTTTTCTGCGCGTAATCTGCTGC
TTGCAAACAAAAAAACCACCGCTACCAGCGGTGGTTTGTTTGCCGGATCAAGAGCTACCAACTCTTTTTC
CGAAGGTAACTGGCTTCAGCAGAGCGCAGATACCAAATACTGTCCTTCTAGTGTAGCCGTAGTTAGGCCA
CCACTTCAAGAACTCTGTAGCACCGCCTACATACCTCGCTCTGCTAATCCTGTTACCAGTGGCTGCTGCC
AGTGGCGATAAGTCGTGTCTTACCGGGTTGGACTCAAGACGATAGTTACCGGATAAGGCGCAGCGGTCGG
GCTGAACGGGGGGTTCGTGCACACAGCCCAGCTTGGAGCGAACGACCTACACCGAACTGAGATACCTACA
GCGTGAGCTATGAGAAAGCGCCACGCTTCCCGAAGGGAGAAAGGCGGACAGGTATCCGGTAAGCGGCAGG
GTCGGAACAGGAGAGCGCACGAGGGAGCTTCCAGGGGGAAACGCCTGGTATCTTTATAGTCCTGTCGGGT
TTCGCCACCTCTGACTTGAGCGTCGATTTTTGTGATGCTCGTCAGGGGGGCGGAGCCTATGGAAAAACGC
CAGCAACGCGGCCTTTTTACGGTTCCTGGCCTTTTGCTGGCCTTTTGCTCACATGTTCTTTCCTGCGTTA
TCCCCTGATTCTGTGGATAACCGTATTACCGCCATGCAT
Features (pLannotate 1.2.2; 16 found; start..end, strand, type, name):
     61..364     +  enhancer       CMV enhancer: human cytomegalovirus immediate early enhancer
    365..568     +  promoter       CMV promoter: human cytomegalovirus (CMV) immediate early promoter
    591..627     +  misc_feature   MCS (fragment): multiple cloning site
    628..2088    +  CDS            HRH1: HRH1_HUMAN - Experimental evidence at protein level: Swiss-Prot protein existence level 1. In peripheral tissues, the H1 subclass of histamine receptors mediates the contraction of smooth muscles, increase in capillary permeability due to contraction of terminal venules, and catecholamine release from adrenal medulla, as well as mediating neurotransmission in the central nervous system. From Homo sapiens (Human).
   2089..2111    +  misc_feature   MCS (fragment): multiple cloning site
   2119..2826    +  CDS            mCherry: mCherry is a basic (constitutively fluorescent) red fluorescent protein published in 2004, derived from Discosoma sp.. It is reported to be a very rapidly-maturing monomer with low acid sensitivity.
   2846..2929    +  CDS            large T antigen (fragment): large T antigen from SV40 (simian virus 40)
   2952..3073    +  polyA_signal   SV40 poly(A) signal: SV40 polyadenylation signal
   3107..3535    -  rep_origin     f1 ori (sequence partly withheld): f1 bacteriophage origin of replication; arrow indicates direction of (+) strand synthesis
   3562..3666    +  promoter       AmpR promoter: bla
   3668..4025    +  promoter       SV40 promoter: SV40 enhancer and early promoter
   4060..4854    +  CDS            NeoR/KanR: aminoglycoside phosphotransferase from Tn5; aph(3')-II (or nptII); confers resistance to neomycin, kanamycin, and G418 (Geneticin®)
   4875..5027    +  CDS            ble (fragment): BLE_KLEPN - Experimental evidence at protein level: Swiss-Prot protein existence level 1. Binding protein with a strong affinity to the bleomycin family of antibiotics. Binds to CL990; an antimitotic-antibiotic compound. From Klebsiella pneumoniae.
   5086..5133    +  polyA_signal   HSV TK poly(A) signal: herpes simplex virus thymidine kinase polyadenylation signal (Cole and Stacy, 1985)
   5224..5240    -  polyA_signal   bGH poly(A) signal (fragment): bovine growth hormone polyadenylation signal
   5462..6050    +  rep_origin     ori: high-copy-number ColE1/pMB1/pBR322/pUC origin of replication
