[The description below was written by a language model from this plasmid's Addgene catalogue record and pLannotate feature annotations shown in this document.]
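Description:
pH1R-mCherry-N1 is a 6,164 bp mammalian expression plasmid built on the Clontech pEGFP-N1 backbone, in which the original fluorescent protein has been replaced by mCherry and the human histamine H1 receptor (HRH1) has been placed upstream of it. The human cytomegalovirus immediate early enhancer and promoter drive transcription of the HRH1 coding sequence, which runs through a short stretch of residual multiple cloning site into mCherry, so the G protein-coupled receptor is produced with the monomeric red fluorescent protein on its C-terminus. An SV40 polyadenylation signal terminates the transcript. The recorded insert size of about 2.2 kb corresponds to the receptor plus mCherry together.

The rest of the plasmid is the standard N1-series arrangement. A high-copy ColE1/pUC-type origin supports replication in E. coli, and an f1 origin allows production of single-stranded DNA. A single NeoR/KanR gene (Tn5 aminoglycoside phosphotransferase) is preceded by a bacterial bla promoter and by the SV40 enhancer/early promoter and followed by the HSV TK polyadenylation signal, so it confers kanamycin resistance in bacteria and G418 resistance in transfected mammalian cells. The short large T antigen, ble and bGH poly(A) fragments in the annotation appear to be partial matches to backbone sequence rather than functional elements.

The construct is intended for transient or stable expression of a fluorescently labelled H1 receptor, which lets receptor-expressing cells be identified and the receptor's localisation be seen by microscopy. The associated publication concerns quantitative single-cell analysis of the signalling pathways activated immediately downstream of histamine receptor subtypes.
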