Addgene plasmid #84325: pH1R-mCherry-N1
Purpose: Histamine-1 receptor tagged with mCherry
Depositing lab: Dorus Gadella. Depositing organization: University of Amsterdam. Publication: Quantitative Single-Cell Analysis of Signaling Pathways Activated Immediately Downstream of Histamine Receptor Subtypes. van Unen J, Rashidfarrokhi A, Hoogendoorn E, Postma M, Gadella TW Jr, Goedhart J. Mol Pharmacol. 2016 Sep;90(3):162-76. doi: 10.1124/mol.116.104505. Epub 2016 Jun 29. PubMed 27358232.
Backbone
  Vector backbone: pEGFP-N1
  Backbone manufacturer: Clontech
  Backbone size w/o insert (bp): 4000
  Total vector size (bp): 6164
  Vector type: Mammalian Expression
  Selectable markers: Neomycin (select with G418)
Growth in bacteria
  Bacterial resistance: Kanamycin, 50 μg/mL
  Growth temperature: 37°C
  Growth strain: DH5alpha
  Copy number: High Copy
Gene/Insert
  Gene/Insert name: H1R (alt name: Histamine 1 receptor)
  Species: H. sapiens (human)
  Insert size (bp): 2202
  Entrez Gene: HRH1 (a.k.a. H1-R, H1R, HH1R, hisH1)
  Promoter: CMV
  Tag / fusion protein: mCherry (C terminal on insert)
  Cloning method: Unknown
  Sequencing primers: 5′ CMV
Terms and licenses: Academic/Nonprofit Terms; Industry Terms: Not Available to Industry
How to cite: pH1R-mCherry-N1 was a gift from Dorus Gadella (Addgene plasmid # 84325 ; http://n2t.net/addgene:84325 ; RRID:Addgene_84325)
