>Addgene plasmid #84325 | pH1R-mCherry-N1 | addgene partial sequence | sequence record 168570 | CMV-F 5'-CGCAAATGGGCGGTAGGCGTG-3'
TTAGTGAACCGTCAGATCCGCTAGCGCTACCGGACTCAGATCTCGAGCTCAAGCTTATGAGCCTCCCCAA
TTCCTCCTGCCTCTTAGAAGACAAGATGTGTGAGGGCAACAAGACCACTATGGCCAGCCCCCAGCTGATG
CCCCTGGTGGTGGTCCTGAGCACTATCTGCTTGGTCACAGTAGGGCTCAACCTGCTGGTGCTGTATGCCG
TACGGAGTGAGCGGAAGCTCCACACTGTGGGGAACCTGTACATCGTCAGCCTCTCGGTGGCGGACTTGAT
CGTGGGTGCCGTCGTCATGCCTATGAACATCCTCTACCTGCTCATGTCCAAGTGGTCACTGGGCCGTCCT
CTCTGCCTCTTTTGGCTTTCCATGGACTATGTGGCCAGCACAGCGTCCATTTTCAGTGTCTTCATCCTGT
GCATTGATCGCTACCGCTCTGTCCAGCAGCCCCTCAGGTACCTTAAGTATCGTACCAAGACCCGAGCCTC
GGCCACCATTCTGGGGGCCTGGTTTCTCTCTTTTCTGTGGGTTATTCCCATTCTAGGCTGGAATCACTTC
ATGCAGCAGACCTCGGTGCGCCGAGAGGACAAGTGTGAGACAGACTTCTATGATGTCACCTGGTTCAAGG
TCATGACTGCCATCATCAACTTCTACCTGCCCACCTTGCTCATGCTCTGGTTCTATGCCAAGATCTACAA
GGCCGTACGACAACACTGCCAGCACCGGGAGCTCATCAATAGGTCCCTCCCTTCCTTCTCAGAAATTAAG
CTGAGGCCAGAGAACCCCAAGGGGGATGCCAAGAAACCAGGGAAGGAGTCTCCCTGGGAGGTTCTGAAAA
GGAAGCCAAAAGATGCTGGTGGTGGATCTGTCTTGAAGTCACCATCCCAAACCCCCAAGGAGATGAAA
