>Addgene plasmid #84325 | pH1R-mCherry-N1 | addgene partial sequence | sequence record 168571 | mCherry-R 5'-TTGGTCACCTTCAGCTTGG-3'
CCTCGCCCTCGCCCTCGATCTCGAACTCGTGGCCGTTCACGGAGCCCTCCATGTGCACCTTGAAGCGCAT
GAACTCCTTGATGATGGCCATGTTATCCTCCTCGCCCTTGCTCACCATGGTGGCGACCGGTGGATCCCGG
GCCCGCGGGGAGCGAATATGCAGAATTCTCTTGAATGTCTTCTTGAAGTTCTCATTGCACAAGGGGTAGA
TGAGGGGGTTCAGTGTGGAGTTGATGTAGCCCAGCCAGATGGTGAACATGTGCAAATGTTCATTGCAACA
GTTCTTGCAGAAGGCAATGACCATGAAGAAGATGAAATAAGGGATCCAGCAGAGGATGAAGGCTGCCATG
ATAAAACCCAACTGTTTGGCGGCCTTCCTTTCGCGGTTCATGTGCAACCCAGATACATACTGTCTTGAAT
GCGAGCGGAGCCTCTTCCAAGTAAACTTGATGTAATCCAGGCCTGTGTTAGACCCACTCCTCAATTTGCC
TTTGCCTGGTGCTGTCTCTGTGGTGGTATCTGAGTCCGTTCGAGAGAAGGACTGGCTATCACCTAACATC
TGATCCTCTGATATCTCGCTGGCCCCATGTGTGTTCAGGCCCTGCTCATCTGTCTTGAGCTGGCCATGGC
TCCGGTTGACGGCTACATAGTCCCTGCTACTCCCCTCTGCCGCAGCCTGCATGTGCACAATATCAAGTGG
AAAGCAGTAGAGTTTGTCTACTTCTCTATCATCCTCTTGGCTGAAGACAACTGGGGATTTCATCTCCTTG
GGGGTTTGGGATGGTGACTTCAAGACAGATCCACCACCAGCATCTTTTGGCTTCC
